Addgene plasmid #72149: Sema3f(S, +)-Fc-His
Purpose: Expresses the Sema3F protein (truncated at cleavage site P1; ie, short and contains no deletion in exon 3), C-terminally fused to the Fc region of human IgG1 + 6X histidine tag.
Depositing lab: Woj Wojtowicz. Depositing organization: University of California, Berkeley. Publication: An extracellular biochemical screen reveals that FLRTs and Unc5s mediate neuronal subtype recognition in the retina. Visser JJ, Cheng Y, Perry SC, Chastain AB, Parsa B, Masri SS, Ray TA, Kay JN, Wojtowicz WM. Elife. 2015 Dec 3;4. pii: e08149. doi: 10.7554/eLife.08149. PubMed 26633812.
Backbone
  Vector backbone: pCMVi-SV40ori
  Vector type: Mammalian Expression
Growth in bacteria
  Bacterial resistance: Ampicillin, 100 μg/mL
  Growth temperature: 37°C
  Growth strain: DH5alpha
  Copy number: High Copy
Gene/Insert
  Gene/Insert name: Sema3f (alt names: Semaphorin 3F; Sema4; Semak; NCBI gene ID 20350)
  Species: M. musculus (mouse)
  Insert size (bp): 1740
  Entrez Gene: Sema3f (a.k.a. Sem, Sema4, Semak)
  Promoter: CMV
  Tag / fusion protein: Fc-His (C terminal on backbone)
  Cloning method: Restriction Enzyme; 5′ cloning site XhoI (not destroyed); 3′ cloning site AscI (not destroyed)
  Sequencing primers: 5′ GTCAGAGGTAACTCCCGTTGC; 3′ ATCATGAGGGTGTCCTTG
Terms and licenses: Academic/Nonprofit Terms; Industry Terms: Not Available to Industry
How to cite: Sema3f(S, +)-Fc-His was a gift from Woj Wojtowicz (Addgene plasmid # 72149 ; http://n2t.net/addgene:72149 ; RRID:Addgene_72149)
