[The description below was written by a language model from this plasmid's Addgene catalogue record and pLannotate feature annotations shown in this document.]
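Description:
Sema3f(S, +)-Fc-His is a 7,466 nt mammalian expression plasmid built on the pCMVi-SV40ori backbone for producing a soluble, tagged form of mouse Semaphorin 3F. It is maintained in E. coli as a high-copy plasmid through a ColE1/pUC-type origin and selected with ampicillin via the β-lactamase gene. The backbone also carries an f1 phage origin and small remnants of rop, bom and lacZα that appear to be cloning leftovers. An SV40 enhancer/early promoter region is annotated outside the expression cassette. In keeping with the backbone name, it most likely supplies the SV40 origin, which allows episomal amplification in cells expressing large T antigen.

The expression cassette consists of the human CMV immediate-early enhancer and promoter followed by CMV intron A, which generally boosts transcript processing and expression. Downstream, the roughly 1.7 kb Sema3f insert sits between retained XhoI and AscI sites, followed by an in-frame human IgG1 Fc fragment and an SV40 polyadenylation signal. The 6X histidine tag described in the catalogue entry is not separately annotated. The insert encodes the "short" form, truncated at cleavage site P1, with no deletion in exon 3. The automated annotation labels this coding region as a Sema3c fragment, which probably reflects homology among class 3 semaphorins, since the catalogue identifies the insert as Sema3f. The Fc portion dimerises the secreted protein and allows capture or detection, and the His tag supports affinity purification. This suits the construct to producing recombinant protein for extracellular binding assays, such as the receptor–ligand interaction screen in the retina described in the associated publication.
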