Features (pLannotate 1.2.2; 14 found; start..end, strand, type, name):
     25..408     +  enhancer       CMV enhancer: human cytomegalovirus immediate early enhancer
    410..609     +  promoter       CMV promoter: human cytomegalovirus (CMV) immediate early promoter
    748..1573    +  intron         CMV intron A: human cytomegalovirus intron A (Chapman et al., 1991)
   1700..3337    +  CDS            Sema3c (fragment): SEM3C_MOUSE - Also known as Semae, SemE. Experimental evidence at protein level: Swiss-Prot protein existence level 1. Binds to plexin family members and plays an important role in the regulation of developmental processes. Required for normal cardiovascular development during embryogenesis. Functions as attractant for growing axons, and thereby plays an important role in axon growth and axon guidance. From Mus musculus (Mouse).
   3359..4039    +  CDS            IGHG1 (fragment): IGHG1_HUMAN - Experimental evidence at protein level: Swiss-Prot protein existence level 1. Constant region of immunoglobulin heavy chains. Immunoglobulins, also known as antibodies, are membrane-bound or secreted glycoproteins produced by B lymphocytes. In the recognition phase of humoral immunity, the membrane-bound immunoglobulins serve as receptors which, upon binding of a specific antigen, trigger the clonal expansion and differentiation of B lymphocytes into immunoglobulins- secreting plasma cells. Secreted immunoglobulins mediate the effector phase of humoral immunity, which results in
   4089..4210    +  polyA_signal   SV40 poly(A) signal: SV40 polyadenylation signal
   4419..5007    -  rep_origin     ori: high-copy-number ColE1/pMB1/pBR322/pUC origin of replication
   5178..6038    -  CDS            AmpR: β-lactamase; bla; confers resistance to ampicillin, carbenicillin, and related antibiotics
   6039..6143    -  promoter       AmpR promoter: bla
   6238..6273    +  CDS            rop (fragment): Rop protein, which maintains plasmids at low copy number; rop
   6296..6626    +  promoter       SV40 promoter: SV40 enhancer and early promoter
   6749..6848    +  misc_feature   bom (fragment): basis of mobility region from pBR322
   6876..7304    -  rep_origin     f1 ori (sequence partly withheld): f1 bacteriophage origin of replication; arrow indicates direction of (+) strand synthesis
   7308..7465    -  CDS            lacZα (fragment): LacZα fragment of β-galactosidase; lacZ fragment
>Addgene plasmid #72149 | Sema3f(S, +)-Fc-His | depositor full sequence | sequence record 138708 | Full sequence
GTCGAGGTCTCGACGGTATCGATTGACATTGATTATTGACTAGCTAGTTATTAATAGTAATCAATTACGG
GGTCATTAGTTCATAGCCCATATATGGAGTTCCGCGTTACATAACTTACGGTAAATGGCCCGCCTGGCTG
ACCGCCCAACGACCCCCGCCCATTGACGTCAATAATGACGTATGTTCCCATAGTAACGCCAATAGGGACT
TTCCATTGACGTCAATGGGTGGAGTATTTACGGTAAACTGCCCACTTGGCAGTACATCAAGTGTATCATA
TGCCAAGTCCGCCCCCTATTGACGTCAATGACGGTAAATGGCCCGCCTGGCATTATGCCCAGTACATGAC
CTTACGGGACTTTCCTACTTGGCAGTACATCTACGTATTAGTCATCGCTATTACCATGGTGATGCGGTTT
TGGCAGTACACCAATGGGCGTGGATAGCGGTTTGACTCACGGGGATTTCCAAGTCTCCACCCCATTGACG
TCAATGGGAGTTTGTTTTGGCACCAAAATCAACGGGACTTTCCAAAATGTCGTAATAACCCCGCCCCGTT
GACGCAAATGGGCGGTAGGCGTGTACGGTGGGAGGTCTATATAAGCAGAGCTCGTTTAGTGAACCGTCAG
ATCGCCTGGAGACGCCATCCACGCTGTTTTGACCTCCATAGAAGACACCGGGACCGATCCAGCCTCCGCG
GCCGGGAACGGTGCATTGGAACGCGGATTCCCCGTGCCAAGAGTGACGTAAGTACCGCCTATAGACTCTA
TAGGCACACCCCTTTGGCTCTTATGCATGCTATACTGTTTTTGGCTTGGGGCCTATACACCCCCGCTTCC
ATATGCTATAGGTGATGGTATAGCTTAGCCTATAGGTGTGGGTTATTGACCATTATTGACCACTCCCCTA
TTGGTGACGATACTTTCCATTACTAATCCATAACATGGCTCTTTGCCACAACTATCTCTATTGGCTATAT
GCCAATACTCTGTCCTTCAGAGACTGACACGGACTCTGTATTTTTACAGGATGGGGTCCCATTTATTATT
TACAAATTCACATATACAACAACGCCGTCCCCCGTGCCCGCAGTTTTTATTAAACATAGCGTGGGATCTC
CACGCGAATCTCGGGTACGTGTTCCGGACATGGGCTCTTCTCCGGTAGCGGCGGAGCTTCCACATCCGAG
CCCTGGTCCCATGCCTCCAGCGGCTCATGGTCGCTCGGCAGCTCCTTGCTCCTAACAGTGGAGGCCAGAC
TTAGGCACAGCACAATGCCCACCACCACCAGTGTGCCGCACAAGGCCGTGGCGGTAGGGTATGTGTCTGA
AAATGAGCTCGGAGATTGGGCTCGCACCGCTGACGCAGATGGAAGACTTAAGGCAGCGGCAGAAGAAGAT
GCAGGCAGCTGAGTTGTTGTATTCTGATAAGAGTCAGAGGTAACTCCCGTTGCGGTGCTGTTAACGGTGG
AGGGCAGTGTAGTCTGAGCAGTACTCGTTGCTGCCGCGCGCGCCACCAGACATAATAGCTGACAGACTAA
CAGACTGTTCCTTTCCATGGGTCTTTTCTGCAGAAGCTTGAATTCTCGAGGATCCGCGGCCGCGCCACCA
TGCTTGTCACTGCCTTCATCCTCTGGGCTTCCCTGCTGACCGGGGCCTGGCCTGCTACCCCTATCCAGGA
CCAGCTTCCAGCCACACCTAGAGTCCGACTGTCATTCAAAGAACTTAAGGCCACCGGTACCGCCCACTTC
TTCAACTTTCTGCTCAACACTACAGACTACAGAATCCTGCTCAAGGATGAGGACCATGACCGCATGTATG
TGGGCAGCAAGGACTACGTGCTGTCCCTGGACCTGCATGACATCAACCGAGAGCCCCTTATTATCCATTG
GGCAGCCTCCCCGCAGCGCATTGAGGAGTGCATACTGTCAGGCAAGGATGGCAATGGAGAGTGTGGTAAC
TTCGTCCGGCTCATCCAGCCTTGGAACCGAACACACCTGTATGTGTGTGGGACCGGTGCCTACAACCCCA
TGTGCACCTATGTGAACCGTGGCCGTCGCGCACAGGCCCTACCGTGGACCCAGATGCAGGTGGTCAGAGG
CCGAGGCAGCAGGGCCACCGATGGTGCCGACCGCCCGACGCCCACAGCCCCACGCCAGGATTACATCTTC
TACCTGGAGCCTGAGAAACTGGAGTCAGGAAAAGGCAAATGTCCCTATGACCCCAAGCTGGACACAGCCT
CAGCCCTCATCAATGAGGAACTCTATGCAGGAGTGTACATCGATTTTATGGGTACCGATGCAGCCATTTT
CCGCACGCTGGGGAAGCAGACAGCCATGCGCACAGATCAGTACAACTCCCGGTGGCTCAATGATCCTTCC
TTCATACATGCTGAGCTCATCCCTGACAGCGCAGAGCGCAATGACGATAAACTCTACTTCTTCTTCCGAG
AGCGCTCGGCAGAGGCGCCACAGAACCCTGCTGTGTATGCCCGCATCGGGCGCATCTGCCTCAACGATGA
CGGTGGCCATTGCTGCCTGGTCAACAAGTGGAGCACATTCCTGAAGGCTCGGCTCGTCTGCTCCGTGCCA
GGCGAGGATGGTATCGAGACCCACTTCGACGAACTCCAGGATGTGTTTGTCCAGCAGACCCAGGACATCA
GGAACCCAGTCATTTATGCTGTCTTTACCTCTTCAGGCTCTGTGTTCCGAGGGTCTGCAGTGTGTGTCTA
CTCCATGGCTGATATCCGCATGGTCTTCAATGGGCCTTTTGCTCACAAGGAGGGCCCCAACTATCAATGG
ATGCCCTTCTCAGGAAAGATGCCCTATCCTCGGCCTGGCACATGCCCTGGTGGAACCTTCACGCCCTCGA
TGAAGTCCACTAAGGACTACCCTGATGAAGTGATCAACTTCATGCGCACTCATCCGCTCATGTACCAGGC
CGTCTACCCGCTCCAGCGGCGACCCCTGGTGGTCCGTACAGGCGCTCCCTACCGCCTCACCACTGTCGCT
GTGGACCAGGTGGATGCAGCTGATGGACGCTATGAGGTGCTTTTCCTGGGCACAGACCGCGGGACAGTGC
AGAAGGTCATCGTGCTGCCCAAGGACGACCAGGAGGTGGAAGAGCTGATGCTAGAGGAAGTGGAGGTCTT
CAAGGAACCAGCACCTGTTAAGACCATGACCATCTCTTCCAAGAGGCAACAACTGTATGTGGCCTCAGCC
GTGGGTGTCACACACCTGAGCCTGCACCGCTGCCAGGCCTATGGAGCTGCCTGTGCCGACTGCTGCCTCG
CCCGCGATCCCTACTGTGCCTGGGATGGCCAGGCCTGCTCTCGCTACACAGCATCCTCCGGCGCGCCTGA
CAAAACTCACACATGCCCACCGTGCCCAGCACCTGAACTCCTGGGGGGACCGTCAGTCTTCCTCTTCCCC
CCAAAACCCAAGGACACCCTCATGATCTCCCGGACCCCTGAGGTCACATGCGTGGTGGTGGACGTGAGCC
ACGAAGACCCTGAGGTCAAGTTCAACTGGTACGTGGACGGCGTGGAGGTGCATAATGCCAAGACAAAGCC
GCGGGAGGAGCAGTACAACAGCACGTACCGTGTGGTCAGCGTCCTCACCGTCCTGCACCAGGACTGGCTG
AATGGCAAGGAGTACAAGTGCAAGGTCTCCAACAAAGCCCTCCCAGCCCCCATCGAGAAAACCATCTCCA
AAGCCAAAGGGCAGCCCCGAGAACCACAGGTGTATACCCTGCCCCCATCCCGGGATGAGCTGACCAAGAA
CCAGGTCAGCCTGACCTGCCTGGTCAAAGGCTTCTATCCCAGCGACATCGCCGTGGAGTGGGAGAGCAAT
GGGCAGCCGGAGAACAACTACAAGACCACGCCTCCCGTGCTGGACTCCGACGGCTCCTTCTTCCTCTACA
GCAAGCTCACCGTGGACAAGAGCAGGTGGCAGCAGGGGAACGTCTTCTCATGCTCCGTGATGCATGAGGC
TCTGCACAACCACTACACGCAGAAGAGCCTCTCCCTGTCTCCGGGTAAAGGCGGCCATCATCACCATCAC
CATTAATCTAGAGATCTTATTAAAGCAGAACTTGTTTATTGCAGCTTATAATGGTTACAAATAAAGCAAT
AGCATCACAAATTTCACAAATAAAGCATTTTTTTCACTGCATTCTAGTTGTGGTTTGTCCAAACTCATCA
ATGTATCTTATCATGTCTGGTCGACTCTAGCTAGACTCTTCCGCTTCCTCGCTCACTGACTCGCTGCGCT
CGGTCGTTCGGCTGCGGCGAGCGGTATCAGCTCACTCAAAGGCGGTAATACGGTTATCCACAGAATCAGG
GGATAACGCAGGAAAGAACATGTGAGCAAAAGGCCAGCAAAAGGCCAGGAACCGTAAAAAGGCCGCGTTG
CTGGCGTTTTTCCATAGGCTCCGCCCCCCTGACGAGCATCACAAAAATCGACGCTCAAGTCAGAGGTGGC
GAAACCCGACAGGACTATAAAGATACCAGGCGTTTCCCCCTGGAAGCTCCCTCGTGCGCTCTCCTGTTCC
GACCCTGCCGCTTACCGGATACCTGTCCGCCTTTCTCCCTTCGGGAAGCGTGGCGCTTTCTCATAGCTCA
CGCTGTAGGTATCTCAGTTCGGTGTAGGTCGTTCGCTCCAAGCTGGGCTGTGTGCACGAACCCCCCGTTC
AGCCCGACCGCTGCGCCTTATCCGGTAACTATCGTCTTGAGTCCAACCCGGTAAGACACGACTTATCGCC
ACTGGCAGCAGCCACTGGTAACAGGATTAGCAGAGCGAGGTATGTAGGCGGTGCTACAGAGTTCTTGAAG
TGGTGGCCTAACTACGGCTACACTAGAAGAACAGTATTTGGTATCTGCGCTCTGCTGAAGCCAGTTACCT
TCGGAAAAAGAGTTGGTAGCTCTTGATCCGGCAAACAAACCACCGCTGGTAGCGGTGGTTTTTTTGTTTG
CAAGCAGCAGATTACGCGCAGAAAAAAAGGATCTCAAGAAGATCCTTTGATCTTTTCTACGGGGTCTGAC
GCTCAGTGGAACGAAAACTCACGTTAAGGGATTTTGGTCATGAGATTATCAAAAAGGATCTTCACCTAGA
TCCTTTTAAATTAAAAATGAAGTTTTAAATCAATCTAAAGTATATATGAGTAAACTTGGTCTGACAGTTA
CCAATGCTTAATCAGTGAGGCACCTATCTCAGCGATCTGTCTATTTCGTTCATCCATAGTTGCCTGACTC
CCCGTCGTGTAGATAACTACGATACGGGAGGGCTTACCATCTGGCCCCAGTGCTGCAATGATACCGCGAG
ACCCACGCTCACCGGCTCCAGATTTATCAGCAATAAACCAGCCAGCCGGAAGGGCCGAGCGCAGAAGTGG
TCCTGCAACTTTATCCGCCTCCATCCAGTCTATTAATTGTTGCCGGGAAGCTAGAGTAAGTAGTTCGCCA
GTTAATAGTTTGCGCAACGTTGTTGCCATTGCTACAGGCATCGTGGTGTCACGCTCGTCGTTTGGTATGG
CTTCATTCAGCTCCGGTTCCCAACGATCAAGGCGAGTTACATGATCCCCCATGTTGTGCAAAAAAGCGGT
TAGCTCCTTCGGTCCTCCGATCGTTGTCAGAAGTAAGTTGGCCGCAGTGTTATCACTCATGGTTATGGCA
GCACTGCATAATTCTCTTACTGTCATGCCATCCGTAAGATGCTTTTCTGTGACTGGTGAGTACTCAACCA
AGTCATTCTGAGAATAGTGTATGCGGCGACCGAGTTGCTCTTGCCCGGCGTCAATACGGGATAATACCGC
GCCACATAGCAGAACTTTAAAAGTGCTCATCATTGGAAAACGTTCTTCGGGGCGAAAACTCTCAAGGATC
TTACCGCTGTTGAGATCCAGTTCGATGTAACCCACTCGTGCACCCAACTGATCTTCAGCATCTTTTACTT
TCACCAGCGTTTCTGGGTGAGCAAAAACAGGAAGGCAAAATGCCGCAAAAAAGGGAATAAGGGCGACACG
GAAATGTTGAATACTCATACTCTTCCTTTTTCAATATTATTGAAGCATTTATCAGGGTTATTGTCTCATG
AGCGGATACATATTTGAATGTATTTAGAAAAATAAACAAATAGGGGTTCCGCGCACATTTCCCCGAAAAG
TGCCACCTGACGTCTAAGAAACCATTATTATCATGACATTAACCTATAAAAATAGGCGTATCACGAGGCC
CTTTCGTCTCGCGCGTTTCGGTGATGACGGTGAAAACCTCTGACACATGCAGCTCCCGGAGGAATGTGTG
TCAGTTAGGGTGTGGAAAGTCCCCAGGCTCCCCAGGCAGGCAGAAGTATGCAAAGCATGCATCTCAATTA
GTCAGCAACCAGGTGTGGAAAGTCCCCAGGCTCCCCAGCAGGCAGAAGTATGCAAAGCATGCATCTCAAT
TAGTCAGCAACCATAGTCCCGCCCCTAACTCCGCCCATCCCGCCCCTAACTCCGCCCAGTTCCGCCCATT
CTCCGCCCCATGGCTGACTAATTTTTTTTATTTATGCAGAGGCCGAGGCCGCCTCTGCCTCTGAGCTATT
CCAGAAGTAGTGAGGAGGCTTTTTTGGAGGCCTAGGCTTTTGCAAAAAGCTCCCGGGAGCTTGTATATCC
ATTTTCGTCCCGGAGACGGTCACAGCTTGTCTGTAAGCGGATGCCGGGAGCAGACAAGCCCGTCAGGGCG
CGTCAGCGGGTGTTGGCGGGTGTCGGGGCTGGCTTAACTATGCGGCATCAGAGCAGATTGTACTGAGAGT
GCACCATATGCGGTGTGAAATACCGCACAGATGCGTAAGGAGAAAATACCGCATCAGGAAATTGTAAGCG
TTAATATTTTGTTAAAATTCGCGTTAAATTTTTGTTAAATCAGCTCATTTTTTAACCAATAGGCCGAAAT
CGGCAAAATCCCTTATAAATCAAAAGAATAGACCGAGATAGGGT
[37 nt withheld, positions 6975-7011]
AAAGAACGTGGACTCCAACGTCAAAGG
[49 nt withheld, positions 7039-7087]
T
[91 nt withheld, positions 7089-7179]
G
[124 nt withheld, positions 7181-7304]
CCATTCGCCATTCAGGCTGCGCAACTGTTGGGAAGGGCGATCGGTGCGGGCCTCTTCGCTATTACGCCAG
CTGGCGAAAGGGGGATGTGCTGCAAGGCGATTAAGTTGGGTAACGCCAGGGTTTTCCCAGTCACGACGTT
GTAAAACGACGGCCAGTGAATT
