>Addgene plasmid #72149 | Sema3f(S, +)-Fc-His | addgene partial sequence | sequence record 138706 | pMRB101-F 5'-aagatgcaggcagctgagtt-3'
ACGGTGGAGGGCAGTGTAGTCTGAGCAGTACTCGTTGCTGCCGCGCGCGCCACCAGACATAATAGCTGAC
AGACTAACAGACTGTTCCTTTCCATGGGTCTTTTCTGCAGAAGCTTGAATTCTCGAGGATCCGCGGCCGC
GCCACCATGCTTGTCACTGCCTTCATCCTCTGGGCTTCCCTGCTGACCGGGGCCTGGCCTGCTACCCCTA
TCCAGGACCAGCTTCCAGCCACACCTAGAGTCCGACTGTCATTCAAAGAACTTAAGGCCACCGGTACCGC
CCACTTCTTCAACTTTCTGCTCAACACTACAGACTACAGAATCCTGCTCAAGGATGAGGACCATGACCGC
ATGTATGTGGGCAGCAAGGACTACGTGCTGTCCCTGGACCTGCATGACATCAACCGAGAGCCCCTTATTA
TCCATTGGGCAGCCTCCCCGCAGCGCATTGAGGAGTGCATACTGTCAGGCAAGGATGGCAATGGAGAGTG
TGGTAACTTCGTCCGGCTCATCCAGCCTTGGAACCGAACACACCTGTATGTGTGTGGGACCGGTGCCTAC
AACCCCATGTGCACCTATGTGAACCGTGGCCGTCGCGCACAGGCCCTACCGTGGACCCAGATGCAGGTGG
TCAGAGGCCGAGGCAGCAGGGCCACCGATGGTGCCGACCGCCCGACGCCCACAGCCCCACGCCAGGATTA
CATCTTCTACCTGGAGCCTGAGAAACTGGAGTCAGGAAAAGGCAAATGTCCCTATGACCCCAAGCTGGAC
ACAGCCTCAGCC
