>Addgene plasmid #72149 | Sema3f(S, +)-Fc-His | addgene partial sequence | sequence record 138707 | SV40pA-R 5'-GAAATTTGTGATGCTATTGC-3'
ATAAGATCTCTAGATTAATGGTGATGGTGATGATGGCCGCCTTTACCCGGAGACAGGGAGAGGCTCTTCT
GCGTGTAGTGGTTGTGCAGAGCCTCATGCATCACGGAGCATGAGAAGACGTTCCCCTGCTGCCACCTGCT
CTTGTCCACGGTGAGCTTGCTGTAGAGGAAGAAGGAGCCGTCGGAGTCCAGCACGGGAGGCGTGGTCTTG
TAGTTGTTCTCCGGCTGCCCATTGCTCTCCCACTCCACGGCGATGTCGCTGGGATAGAAGCCTTTGACCA
GGCAGGTCAGGCTGACCTGGTTCTTGGTCAGCTCATCCCGGGATGGGGGCAGGGTATACACCTGTGGTTC
TCGGGGCTGCCCTTTGGCTTTGGAGATGGTTTTCTCGATGGGGGCTGGGAGGGCTTTGTTGGAGACCTTG
CACTTGTACTCCTTGCCATTCAGCCAGTCCTGGTGCAGGACGGTGAGGACGCTGACCACACGGTACGTGC
TGTTGTACTGCTCCTCCCGCGGCTTTGTCTTGGCATTATGCACCTCCACGCCGTCCACGTACCAGTTGAA
CTTGACCTCAGGGTCTTCGTGGCTCACGTCCACCACCACGCATGTGACCTCAGGGGTCCGGGAGATCATG
AGGGTGTCCTTGGGTTTTGGGGGGAAGAGGAAGACTGACGGTCCCCCCAGGAGTTCAGGTGCTGGGCACG
GTGGGCATGTGTGAGTTTTGTCAGGCGCGCCGGAGGATGCTGTGTAGCGAGAGCAGGCCTGGCCATCCCA
GGCACAGTAGGGATCGCGGGCGAGGCAGCAGTCGGCACA
